Addgene plasmid #159657: pX458-Ef1a-Cas9-GFP (gRNA: Ascl1-2)
Purpose: CRISPR/Cas9 expressing plasmid containing the gRNA targeting mouse Ascl1.
Depositing lab: Joseph Brzezinski. Depositing organization: University of Colorado Denver and Anschutz Medical Campus. Publication: Initiation of Otx2 expression in the developing mouse retina requires a unique enhancer and either Ascl1 or Neurog2 activity. Kaufman ML, Goodson NB, Park KU, Schwanke M, Office E, Schneider SR, Abraham J, Hensley A, Jones KL, Brzezinski JA. Development. 2021 Jun 15;148(12). pii: 269198. doi: 10.1242/dev.199399. Epub 2021 Jun 18. PubMed 34143204.
Backbone
  Vector backbone: PX459
  Vector type: CRISPR
  Selectable markers: GFP
Growth in bacteria
  Bacterial resistance: Ampicillin, 100 μg/mL
  Growth temperature: 37°C
  Growth strain: NEB Stable
  Copy number: High Copy
Gene/Insert
  Gene/Insert name: hSpCas9
  gRNA/shRNA sequence: unspecified
  Species: S. pyogenes
  Promoter: Ef1a
  Cloning method: Gateway Cloning
Terms and licenses: Academic/Nonprofit Terms; Industry Terms: Not Available to Industry
How to cite: pX458-Ef1a-Cas9-GFP (gRNA: Ascl1-2) was a gift from Joseph Brzezinski (Addgene plasmid # 159657 ; http://n2t.net/addgene:159657 ; RRID:Addgene_159657)
