[The description below was written by a language model from this plasmid's Addgene catalogue record and pLannotate feature annotations shown in this document.]
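Description:
pX458-Ef1a-Cas9-GFP (gRNA: Ascl1-2) is an all-in-one mammalian CRISPR/Cas9 expression plasmid of about 9.8 kb that delivers both the Streptococcus pyogenes nuclease and a single guide RNA directed against mouse Ascl1. It is maintained in bacteria through a high-copy ColE1/pUC-type origin and an ampicillin resistance gene (β-lactamase under its own promoter), and it also carries an f1 phage origin. The name points to the pX458 family, whereas the catalogue lists PX459 as the backbone. The sequenced features fit a GFP-bearing rather than a puromycin-bearing version, since EGFP is annotated, no drug marker for mammalian cells appears, and GFP is the stated selectable marker.

The nuclease cassette is driven by the human EF-1α core promoter with portions of its first intron, in place of the promoter normally found in this vector family. It encodes human-codon-optimised SpCas9, annotated as contiguous N- and C-terminal segments that together form one full-length reading frame, followed by a nucleoplasmin bipartite nuclear localisation signal. EGFP lies downstream in the same orientation after a short unannotated gap, and a bovine growth hormone polyadenylation signal terminates the unit. The linking element between Cas9 and EGFP is not identified in the feature table. A separate human U6 RNA polymerase III promoter drives the guide, with a short spacer-sized gap before the SpCas9 gRNA scaffold; the record does not give the guide sequence. A single AAV2 ITR is a backbone remnant rather than a functional packaging unit.

The plasmid is suited to transient delivery into mouse cells or tissue, where green fluorescence marks Cas9-expressing cells for identification or sorting. The associated work concerns Ascl1 function in Otx2 regulation in the developing mouse retina.
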