Features (pLannotate 1.2.2; 19 found; start..end, strand, type, name):
    170..381     +  promoter       EF-1α core promoter: core promoter for human elongation factor EF-1α
    382..495     +  intron         EF-1α intron A (fragment): intron upstream of the start codon of human EF-1α
   1121..1324    +  intron         EF-1α intron A: truncated intron upstream of the start codon of human EF-1α
   1465..3066    +  CDS            Cas9(N): N-terminal portion of Streptococcus pyogenes Cas9 (Zetsche et al., 2015)
   3067..5565    +  CDS            Cas9(C): C-terminal portion of Streptococcus pyogenes Cas9 (Zetsche et al., 2015)
   5566..5613    +  CDS            nucleoplasmin NLS: bipartite nuclear localization signal from nucleoplasmin
   5683..6396    +  CDS            EGFP: EGFP is a basic (constitutively fluorescent) green fluorescent protein published in 1996, derived from Aequorea victoria. It is reported to be a rapidly-maturing weak dimer with moderate acid sensitivity.
   6430..6541    +  polyA_signal   bGH poly(A) signal: bovine growth hormone polyadenylation signal
   6646..6786    +  repeat_region  AAV2 ITR: inverted terminal repeat of adeno-associated virus serotype 2 inverted
   6791..6842    -  misc_feature   bom (fragment): basis of mobility region from pBR322
   6861..7316    +  rep_origin     f1 ori (sequence partly withheld): f1 bacteriophage origin of replication; arrow indicates direction of (+) strand synthesis
   7317..7366    -  misc_feature   bom (fragment): basis of mobility region from pBR322
   7468..7503    -  CDS            rop (fragment): Rop protein, which maintains plasmids at low copy number; rop
   7598..7702    +  promoter       AmpR promoter: bla
   7703..8563    +  CDS            AmpR: β-lactamase; bla; confers resistance to ampicillin, carbenicillin, and related antibiotics
   8734..9322    +  rep_origin     ori: high-copy-number ColE1/pMB1/pBR322/pUC origin of replication
   9384..9624    +  promoter       U6 promoter: RNA polymerase III promoter for human U6 snRNA
   9654..9729    +  misc_RNA       gRNA scaffold: guide RNA scaffold for the Streptococcus pyogenes CRISPR/Cas9 system
   9736..9779    +  misc_RNA       gRNA scaffold (fragment): guide RNA scaffold for the Streptococcus pyogenes CRISPR/Cas9 system
>Addgene plasmid #159657 | pX458-Ef1a-Cas9-GFP (gRNA: Ascl1-2) | addgene full sequence | sequence record 328123 | Addgene NGS Result
GTAATTCATACAAAAGGACTCGCCCCTGCCTTGGGGAATCCCAGGGACCGTCGTTAAACTCCCACTAACG
TAGAACCCAGAGATCGCTGCGTTCCCGCCCCCTCACCCGCCCGCTCTCGTCATCACTGAGGTGGAGAAGA
GCATGCGTGAGGCTCCGGTGCCCGTCAGTGGGCAGAGCGCACATCGCCCACAGTCCCCGAGAAGTTGGGG
GGAGGGGTCGGCAATTGAACCGGTGCCTAGAGAAGGTGGCGCGGGGTAAACTGGGAAAGTGATGTCGTGT
ACTGGCTCCGCCTTTTTCCCGAGGGTGGGGGAGAACCGTATATAAGTGCAGTAGTCGCCGTGAACGTTCT
TTTTCGCAACGGGTTTGCCGCCAGAACACAGGTAAGTGCCGTGTGTGGTTCCCGCGGGCCTGGCCTCTTT
ACGGGTTATGGCCCTTGCGTGCCTTGAATTACTTCCACGCCCCTGGCTGCAGTACGTGATTCTTGATCCC
GAGCTTCGGGTTGGAAGTGGGTGGGAGAGTTCGAGGCCTTGCGCTTAAGGAGCCCCTTCGCCTCGTGCTT
GAGTTGAGGCCTGGCTTGGGCGCTGGGGCCGCCGCGTGCGAATCTGGTGGCACCTTCGCGCCTGTCTCGC
TGCTTTCGATAAGTCTCTAGCCATTTAAAATTTTTGATGACCTGCTGCGACGCTTTTTTTCTGGCAAGAT
AGTCTTGTAAATGCGGGCCAAGATCTGCACACTGGTATTTCGGTTTTTGGGGCCGCGGGCGGCGACGGGG
CCCGTGCGTCCCAGCGCACATGTTCGGCGAGGCGGGGCCTGCGAGCGCGGCCACCGAGAATCGGACGGGG
GTAGTCTCAAGCTGGCCGGCCTGCTCTGGTGCCTGGCCTCGCGCCGCCGTGTATCGCCCCGCCCTGGGCG
GCAAGGCTGGCCCGGTCGGCACCAGTTGCGTGAGCGGAAAGATGGCCGCTTCCCGGCCCTGCTGCAGGGA
GCTCAAAATGGAGGACGCGGCGCTCGGGAGAGCGGGCGGGTGAGTCACCCACACAAAGGAAAAGGGCCTT
TCCGTCCTCAGCCGTCGCTTCATGTGACTCCACGGAGTACCGGGCGCCGTCCAGGCACCTCGATTAGTTC
TCGAGCTTTTGGAGTACGTCGTCTTTAGGTTGGGGGGAGGGGTTTTATGCGATGGAGTTTCCCCACACTG
AGTGGGTGGAGACTGAAGTTAGGCCAGCTTGGCACTTGATGTAATTCTCCTTGGAATTTGCCCTTTTTGA
GTTTGGATCTTGGTTCATTCTCAAGCCTCAGACAGTGGTTCAAAGTTTTTTTCTTCCATTTCAGGTGTCG
TGACCGGTGCCACCATGGACTATAAGGACCACGACGGAGACTACAAGGATCATGATATTGATTACAAAGA
CGATGACGATAAGATGGCCCCAAAGAAGAAGCGGAAGGTCGGTATCCACGGAGTCCCAGCAGCCGACAAG
AAGTACAGCATCGGCCTGGACATCGGCACCAACTCTGTGGGCTGGGCCGTGATCACCGACGAGTACAAGG
TGCCCAGCAAGAAATTCAAGGTGCTGGGCAACACCGACCGGCACAGCATCAAGAAGAACCTGATCGGAGC
CCTGCTGTTCGACAGCGGCGAAACAGCCGAGGCCACCCGGCTGAAGAGAACCGCCAGAAGAAGATACACC
AGACGGAAGAACCGGATCTGCTATCTGCAAGAGATCTTCAGCAACGAGATGGCCAAGGTGGACGACAGCT
TCTTCCACAGACTGGAAGAGTCCTTCCTGGTGGAAGAGGATAAGAAGCACGAGCGGCACCCCATCTTCGG
CAACATCGTGGACGAGGTGGCCTACCACGAGAAGTACCCCACCATCTACCACCTGAGAAAGAAACTGGTG
GACAGCACCGACAAGGCCGACCTGCGGCTGATCTATCTGGCCCTGGCCCACATGATCAAGTTCCGGGGCC
ACTTCCTGATCGAGGGCGACCTGAACCCCGACAACAGCGACGTGGACAAGCTGTTCATCCAGCTGGTGCA
GACCTACAACCAGCTGTTCGAGGAAAACCCCATCAACGCCAGCGGCGTGGACGCCAAGGCCATCCTGTCT
GCCAGACTGAGCAAGAGCAGACGGCTGGAAAATCTGATCGCCCAGCTGCCCGGCGAGAAGAAGAATGGCC
TGTTCGGAAACCTGATTGCCCTGAGCCTGGGCCTGACCCCCAACTTCAAGAGCAACTTCGACCTGGCCGA
GGATGCCAAACTGCAGCTGAGCAAGGACACCTACGACGACGACCTGGACAACCTGCTGGCCCAGATCGGC
GACCAGTACGCCGACCTGTTTCTGGCCGCCAAGAACCTGTCCGACGCCATCCTGCTGAGCGACATCCTGA
GAGTGAACACCGAGATCACCAAGGCCCCCCTGAGCGCCTCTATGATCAAGAGATACGACGAGCACCACCA
GGACCTGACCCTGCTGAAAGCTCTCGTGCGGCAGCAGCTGCCTGAGAAGTACAAAGAGATTTTCTTCGAC
CAGAGCAAGAACGGCTACGCCGGCTACATTGACGGCGGAGCCAGCCAGGAAGAGTTCTACAAGTTCATCA
AGCCCATCCTGGAAAAGATGGACGGCACCGAGGAACTGCTCGTGAAGCTGAACAGAGAGGACCTGCTGCG
GAAGCAGCGGACCTTCGACAACGGCAGCATCCCCCACCAGATCCACCTGGGAGAGCTGCACGCCATTCTG
CGGCGGCAGGAAGATTTTTACCCATTCCTGAAGGACAACCGGGAAAAGATCGAGAAGATCCTGACCTTCC
GCATCCCCTACTACGTGGGCCCTCTGGCCAGGGGAAACAGCAGATTCGCCTGGATGACCAGAAAGAGCGA
GGAAACCATCACCCCCTGGAACTTCGAGGAAGTGGTGGACAAGGGCGCTTCCGCCCAGAGCTTCATCGAG
CGGATGACCAACTTCGATAAGAACCTGCCCAACGAGAAGGTGCTGCCCAAGCACAGCCTGCTGTACGAGT
ACTTCACCGTGTATAACGAGCTGACCAAAGTGAAATACGTGACCGAGGGAATGAGAAAGCCCGCCTTCCT
GAGCGGCGAGCAGAAAAAGGCCATCGTGGACCTGCTGTTCAAGACCAACCGGAAAGTGACCGTGAAGCAG
CTGAAAGAGGACTACTTCAAGAAAATCGAGTGCTTCGACTCCGTGGAAATCTCCGGCGTGGAAGATCGGT
TCAACGCCTCCCTGGGCACATACCACGATCTGCTGAAAATTATCAAGGACAAGGACTTCCTGGACAATGA
GGAAAACGAGGACATTCTGGAAGATATCGTGCTGACCCTGACACTGTTTGAGGACAGAGAGATGATCGAG
GAACGGCTGAAAACCTATGCCCACCTGTTCGACGACAAAGTGATGAAGCAGCTGAAGCGGCGGAGATACA
CCGGCTGGGGCAGGCTGAGCCGGAAGCTGATCAACGGCATCCGGGACAAGCAGTCCGGCAAGACAATCCT
GGATTTCCTGAAGTCCGACGGCTTCGCCAACAGAAACTTCATGCAGCTGATCCACGACGACAGCCTGACC
TTTAAAGAGGACATCCAGAAAGCCCAGGTGTCCGGCCAGGGCGATAGCCTGCACGAGCACATTGCCAATC
TGGCCGGCAGCCCCGCCATTAAGAAGGGCATCCTGCAGACAGTGAAGGTGGTGGACGAGCTCGTGAAAGT
GATGGGCCGGCACAAGCCCGAGAACATCGTGATCGAAATGGCCAGAGAGAACCAGACCACCCAGAAGGGA
CAGAAGAACAGCCGCGAGAGAATGAAGCGGATCGAAGAGGGCATCAAAGAGCTGGGCAGCCAGATCCTGA
AAGAACACCCCGTGGAAAACACCCAGCTGCAGAACGAGAAGCTGTACCTGTACTACCTGCAGAATGGGCG
GGATATGTACGTGGACCAGGAACTGGACATCAACCGGCTGTCCGACTACGATGTGGACCATATCGTGCCT
CAGAGCTTTCTGAAGGACGACTCCATCGACAACAAGGTGCTGACCAGAAGCGACAAGAACCGGGGCAAGA
GCGACAACGTGCCCTCCGAAGAGGTCGTGAAGAAGATGAAGAACTACTGGCGGCAGCTGCTGAACGCCAA
GCTGATTACCCAGAGAAAGTTCGACAATCTGACCAAGGCCGAGAGAGGCGGCCTGAGCGAACTGGATAAG
GCCGGCTTCATCAAGAGACAGCTGGTGGAAACCCGGCAGATCACAAAGCACGTGGCACAGATCCTGGACT
CCCGGATGAACACTAAGTACGACGAGAATGACAAGCTGATCCGGGAAGTGAAAGTGATCACCCTGAAGTC
CAAGCTGGTGTCCGATTTCCGGAAGGATTTCCAGTTTTACAAAGTGCGCGAGATCAACAACTACCACCAC
GCCCACGACGCCTACCTGAACGCCGTCGTGGGAACCGCCCTGATCAAAAAGTACCCTAAGCTGGAAAGCG
AGTTCGTGTACGGCGACTACAAGGTGTACGACGTGCGGAAGATGATCGCCAAGAGCGAGCAGGAAATCGG
CAAGGCTACCGCCAAGTACTTCTTCTACAGCAACATCATGAACTTTTTCAAGACCGAGATTACCCTGGCC
AACGGCGAGATCCGGAAGCGGCCTCTGATCGAGACAAACGGCGAAACCGGGGAGATCGTGTGGGATAAGG
GCCGGGATTTTGCCACCGTGCGGAAAGTGCTGAGCATGCCCCAAGTGAATATCGTGAAAAAGACCGAGGT
GCAGACAGGCGGCTTCAGCAAAGAGTCTATCCTGCCCAAGAGGAACAGCGATAAGCTGATCGCCAGAAAG
AAGGACTGGGACCCTAAGAAGTACGGCGGCTTCGACAGCCCCACCGTGGCCTATTCTGTGCTGGTGGTGG
CCAAAGTGGAAAAGGGCAAGTCCAAGAAACTGAAGAGTGTGAAAGAGCTGCTGGGGATCACCATCATGGA
AAGAAGCAGCTTCGAGAAGAATCCCATCGACTTTCTGGAAGCCAAGGGCTACAAAGAAGTGAAAAAGGAC
CTGATCATCAAGCTGCCTAAGTACTCCCTGTTCGAGCTGGAAAACGGCCGGAAGAGAATGCTGGCCTCTG
CCGGCGAACTGCAGAAGGGAAACGAACTGGCCCTGCCCTCCAAATATGTGAACTTCCTGTACCTGGCCAG
CCACTATGAGAAGCTGAAGGGCTCCCCCGAGGATAATGAGCAGAAACAGCTGTTTGTGGAACAGCACAAG
CACTACCTGGACGAGATCATCGAGCAGATCAGCGAGTTCTCCAAGAGAGTGATCCTGGCCGACGCTAATC
TGGACAAAGTGCTGTCCGCCTACAACAAGCACCGGGATAAGCCCATCAGAGAGCAGGCCGAGAATATCAT
CCACCTGTTTACCCTGACCAATCTGGGAGCCCCTGCCGCCTTCAAGTACTTTGACACCACCATCGACCGG
AAGAGGTACACCAGCACCAAAGAGGTGCTGGACGCCACCCTGATCCACCAGAGCATCACCGGCCTGTACG
AGACACGGATCGACCTGTCTCAGCTGGGAGGCGACAAAAGGCCGGCGGCCACGAAAAAGGCCGGCCAGGC
AAAAAAGAAAAAGGAATTCGGCAGTGGAGAGGGCAGAGGAAGTCTGCTAACATGCGGTGACGTCGAGGAG
AATCCTGGCCCAGTGAGCAAGGGCGAGGAGCTGTTCACCGGGGTGGTGCCCATCCTGGTCGAGCTGGACG
GCGACGTAAACGGCCACAAGTTCAGCGTGTCCGGCGAGGGCGAGGGCGATGCCACCTACGGCAAGCTGAC
CCTGAAGTTCATCTGCACCACCGGCAAGCTGCCCGTGCCCTGGCCCACCCTCGTGACCACCCTGACCTAC
GGCGTGCAGTGCTTCAGCCGCTACCCCGACCACATGAAGCAGCACGACTTCTTCAAGTCCGCCATGCCCG
AAGGCTACGTCCAGGAGCGCACCATCTTCTTCAAGGACGACGGCAACTACAAGACCCGCGCCGAGGTGAA
GTTCGAGGGCGACACCCTGGTGAACCGCATCGAGCTGAAGGGCATCGACTTCAAGGAGGACGGCAACATC
CTGGGGCACAAGCTGGAGTACAACTACAACAGCCACAACGTCTATATCATGGCCGACAAGCAGAAGAACG
GCATCAAGGTGAACTTCAAGATCCGCCACAACATCGAGGACGGCAGCGTGCAGCTCGCCGACCACTACCA
GCAGAACACCCCCATCGGCGACGGCCCCGTGCTGCTGCCCGACAACCACTACCTGAGCACCCAGTCCGCC
CTGAGCAAAGACCCCAACGAGAAGCGCGATCACATGGTCCTGCTGGAGTTCGTGACCGCCGCCGGGATCA
CTCTCGGCATGGACGAGCTGTACAAGGAATTCTAACTAGAGCTCGCTGATCAGCCTCGACTGTGCCTTCT
AGTTGCCAGCCATCTGTTGTTTGCCCCTCCCCCGTGCCTTCCTTGACCCTGGAAGGTGCCACTCCCACTG
TCCTTTCCTAATAAAATGAGGAAATTGCATCGCATTGTCTGAGTAGGTGTCATTCTATTCTGGGGGGTGG
GGTGGGGCAGGACAGCAAGGGGGAGGATTGGGAAGAGAATAGCAGGCATGCTGGGGAGCGGCCGCAGGAA
CCCCTAGTGATGGAGTTGGCCACTCCCTCTCTGCGCGCTCGCTCGCTCACTGAGGCCGGGCGACCAAAGG
TCGCCCGACGCCCGGGCTTTGCCCGGGCGGCCTCAGTGAGCGAGCGAGCGCGCAGCTGCCTGCAGGGGCG
CCTGATGCGGTATTTTCTCCTTACGCATCTGTGCGGTATTTCACACCGCATA
[95 nt withheld, positions 6843-6937]
T
[46 nt withheld, positions 6939-6984]
C
[141 nt withheld, positions 6986-7126]
CCTTTGACGTTGGAGTCCACGTTCTTT
[37 nt withheld, positions 7154-7190]
ACTCTATCTCGGGCTATTCTTTTGATTTATAAGGGATTTTGCCGATTTCGGTCTATTGGTTAAAAAATGA
GCTGATTTAACAAAAATTTAACGCGAATTTTAACAAAATATTAACGTTTACAATTTTATGGTGCACTCTC
AGTACAATCTGCTCTGATGCCGCATAGTTAAGCCAGCCCCGACACCCGCCAACACCCGCTGACGCGCCCT
GACGGGCTTGTCTGCTCCCGGCATCCGCTTACAGACAAGCTGTGACCGTCTCCGGGAGCTGCATGTGTCA
GAGGTTTTCACCGTCATCACCGAAACGCGCGAGACGAAAGGGCCTCGTGATACGCCTATTTTTATAGGTT
AATGTCATGATAATAATGGTTTCTTAGACGTCAGGTGGCACTTTTCGGGGAAATGTGCGCGGAACCCCTA
TTTGTTTATTTTTCTAAATACATTCAAATATGTATCCGCTCATGAGACAATAACCCTGATAAATGCTTCA
ATAATATTGAAAAAGGAAGAGTATGAGTATTCAACATTTCCGTGTCGCCCTTATTCCCTTTTTTGCGGCA
TTTTGCCTTCCTGTTTTTGCTCACCCAGAAACGCTGGTGAAAGTAAAAGATGCTGAAGATCAGTTGGGTG
CACGAGTGGGTTACATCGAACTGGATCTCAACAGCGGTAAGATCCTTGAGAGTTTTCGCCCCGAAGAACG
TTTTCCAATGATGAGCACTTTTAAAGTTCTGCTATGTGGCGCGGTATTATCCCGTATTGACGCCGGGCAA
GAGCAACTCGGTCGCCGCATACACTATTCTCAGAATGACTTGGTTGAGTACTCACCAGTCACAGAAAAGC
ATCTTACGGATGGCATGACAGTAAGAGAATTATGCAGTGCTGCCATAACCATGAGTGATAACACTGCGGC
CAACTTACTTCTGACAACGATCGGAGGACCGAAGGAGCTAACCGCTTTTTTGCACAACATGGGGGATCAT
GTAACTCGCCTTGATCGTTGGGAACCGGAGCTGAATGAAGCCATACCAAACGACGAGCGTGACACCACGA
TGCCTGTAGCAATGGCAACAACGTTGCGCAAACTATTAACTGGCGAACTACTTACTCTAGCTTCCCGGCA
ACAATTAATAGACTGGATGGAGGCGGATAAAGTTGCAGGACCACTTCTGCGCTCGGCCCTTCCGGCTGGC
TGGTTTATTGCTGATAAATCTGGAGCCGGTGAGCGTGGAAGCCGCGGTATCATTGCAGCACTGGGGCCAG
ATGGTAAGCCCTCCCGTATCGTAGTTATCTACACGACGGGGAGTCAGGCAACTATGGATGAACGAAATAG
ACAGATCGCTGAGATAGGTGCCTCACTGATTAAGCATTGGTAACTGTCAGACCAAGTTTACTCATATATA
CTTTAGATTGATTTAAAACTTCATTTTTAATTTAAAAGGATCTAGGTGAAGATCCTTTTTGATAATCTCA
TGACCAAAATCCCTTAACGTGAGTTTTCGTTCCACTGAGCGTCAGACCCCGTAGAAAAGATCAAAGGATC
TTCTTGAGATCCTTTTTTTCTGCGCGTAATCTGCTGCTTGCAAACAAAAAAACCACCGCTACCAGCGGTG
GTTTGTTTGCCGGATCAAGAGCTACCAACTCTTTTTCCGAAGGTAACTGGCTTCAGCAGAGCGCAGATAC
CAAATACTGTTCTTCTAGTGTAGCCGTAGTTAGGCCACCACTTCAAGAACTCTGTAGCACCGCCTACATA
CCTCGCTCTGCTAATCCTGTTACCAGTGGCTGCTGCCAGTGGCGATAAGTCGTGTCTTACCGGGTTGGAC
TCAAGACGATAGTTACCGGATAAGGCGCAGCGGTCGGGCTGAACGGGGGGTTCGTGCACACAGCCCAGCT
TGGAGCGAACGACCTACACCGAACTGAGATACCTACAGCGTGAGCTATGAGAAAGCGCCACGCTTCCCGA
AGGGAGAAAGGCGGACAGGTATCCGGTAAGCGGCAGGGTCGGAACAGGAGAGCGCACGAGGGAGCTTCCA
GGGGGAAACGCCTGGTATCTTTATAGTCCTGTCGGGTTTCGCCACCTCTGACTTGAGCGTCGATTTTTGT
GATGCTCGTCAGGGGGGCGGAGCCTATGGAAAAACGCCAGCAACGCGGCCTTTTTACGGTTCCTGGCCTT
TTGCTGGCCTTTTGCTCACATGTGAGGGCCTATTTCCCATGATTCCTTCATATTTGCATATACGATACAA
GGCTGTTAGAGAGATAATTGGAATTAATTTGACTGTAAACACAAAGATATTAGTACAAAATACGTGACGT
AGAAAGTAATAATTTCTTGGGTAGTTTGCAGTTTTAAAATTATGTTTTAAAATGGACTATCATATGCTTA
CCGTAACTTGAAAGTATTTCGATTTCTTGGCTTTATATATCTTGTGGAAAGGACGAAACACCGAGGGGGC
GGTCACAAGTCAGGTTTTAGAGCTAGAAATAGCAAGTTAAAATAAGGCTAGTCCGTTATCAACTTGAAAA
AGTGGCACCGAGTCGGTGCTTTTTTGTTTTAGAGCTAGAAATAGCAAGTTAAAATAAGGCTAGTCCGTTT
TTAGCGCGTGCGCCAATTCTGCAGACAAATGGCTCTAGAGGTACCA
